>Addgene plasmid #57502 | mEos4b-CAF1-C-10 | depositor partial sequence | sequence record 88641 | insert sequence
GTCAGATCCGCTAGCGCTACCGGTCGCCACCATGGTGAGTGCGATTAAGCCAGACATGAGGATCAAACTC
CGTATGGAAGGCAACGTAAACGGGCACCACTTTGTGATCGACGGAGATGGTACAGGCAAGCCTTATGAGG
GAAAACAGACCATGGATCTTGAAGTCAAAGAGGGCGGACCTCTGCCTTTTGCCTTTGATATCCTGACCAC
TGCATTCCATTACGGCAACAGGGTATTCGTGAAATATCCAGACAACATACAAGACTATTTTAAGCAGTCG
TTTCCTAAGGGGTATTCGTGGGAACGAAGCTTGACTTTCGAAGACGGGGGCATTTGCAATGCCAGAAACG
ACATAACAATGGAAGGGGACACTTTCTATAATAAAGTTCGATTTTATGGTACCAACTTTCCCGCCAATGG
TCCAGTTATGCAGAAGAAGACGCTGAAATGGGAGCCCTCCACTGAGAAAATGTATGTGCGTGATGGAGTG
CTGACGGGTGATATTGAGATGGCTTTGTTGCTTGAAGGAAATGCCCATTACCGATGTGACTTCAGAACTA
CTTACAAAGCTAAGGAGAAGGGTGTCAAGTTACCAGGCGCCCACTTTGTGGACCACGCCATTGAGATTTT
AAGCCATGACAAAGATTACAACAAGGTTAAGCTGTATGAGCATGCTGTTGCTCATTCTGGATTGCCTGAC
AATGCCAGACGATCCGGACTCAGATCTGGCAGCGGTGGAGGCTTGGAGGAGCCGGAGGCCGCGACGCGGA
CAGCCGCGGCCGTGGATTGCAAAGACAGACCCGGGTTCCCAGTGAAGAGGTTAATACAAGCCCGCTTGCC
CTTCAAACGCCTGAACCTTGTTCCCAAGGAGAAAGTTGAGGAAGACACATCACCAAAAGCAGCTGTGGAA
AGCAAAGTCCCGGATCTACAATTGTCTTTGGGCACTTTTGAAAGCCAGTGTCACACAGGCTCTCACGTAG
GCTTGAGTACAAAGTTGGTCGGTGGCCAGGGCCCCATTGATAGCTTCTTGAGGGCAACAATCAAGCCAGT
ACCGAGTGTGGTCATTATCGACCTGACGGAGAACTGCAGTGACATTCCAGACAGCCCTGAGGGCCACAGT
GAACTAAGTCCTGACACTGCTGGTGTGGTCACCACAGTGGAAGGAGCTGCCAAGCAGCAGGAGCACTCTG
CAGCAGAGCTGTGTCTCCTAGAGACCCCTTCAGACATCACTTGTCACATGGAAGAGGAGCCTGGGAGTCC
AGGAGACCCAAAGAGGACGGGTGACTGTCAGGCTGGTTCACTACAGAGCTGTCCGGAGCTGACCCCAGGT
TCTAGGACATGCCCCACCAAGGAGTTATCAAGCTGGAGCAAGGCAGGGGATCTCCTATTTATAGAGAAAG
TGCCTGTGGTGGTGCTAGAGGACATCCTGGCCACTAAGCCCTCCATTGCCTCTCTTCCCATGATGTCCCT
GGATAGGAGTGTCACTTCAGAGAGTGAAATACTGGAGTCCTGCCCCGAGGATGACTCCATACTGAGCCAC
TCCTCCACCAACTCCTCTTCTCCAACCAGCTCTCCTGAGGGACCATCCACACCCCCAGAACATCGGGGTG
GGAGAAGCTCCCCCTCCACCCCAGCCTGCAGAGTTGCCAAGAACTTTGTCAAAGGCTCCACAGAGAAGGG
CAGGAGCAAACTGCACAGAGATAGAGAACAGCAGAGGGAAGAGAAGGAAAAGCTGAGGGAAGAGATACGA
CGAGCCAAGGAGGAGGCACGGAAGAAGAAGGAGGAGGAGAAGGAGCTGAAGGAAAAGGAGCGGAGGGAAA
AGCGGGAGAAAGATGAGAAGGAGAAGGCGGAGAAGCAGCGGCTAAAGGAGGAAAAACGCAAGGAGCGGCA
GGAAGCTCTGGAGGCTAAACTGGAGGAGAAGAGGAAGAAGGAGGAAGAGAAGCGGTTACGGGAGGAAGAG
AAGCGGTTACGGGAAGAAGAGAAGCGCATTAAGGCAGAAAAGGCAGAGATCACTCGATTCTTCCAGAAAC
CGAAGACTCCGCAGGCTCCCAAGACCCTGGCCGGTTCCTGTGGTAAGTTTGCCCCCTTTGAAATCAAAGA
ACACATGGTGCTGGCTCCACGGTGCCGAGCTGCCTTGGATCAAGACCTGTGCGATCAGCTGGACCAGCTC
CTGCAGCAGCAGAGTGTGGCAAGCACCTTCCTCAGTGACCTAAAAAGCCGGCTGCCCTTGAGATCGGGGC
CCACCCGGGTCTGTGGCCATGACACAGACATCATGAACAGGGATGTGGTCATTGTGGAGAGCAGCAAGGT
GGACGGTGTGTCTGAAAGGAAGAAGTTTGGCCGCATGAAGCTTCTGCAGTTCTCAGAGAACCACCGGCCA
GCATACTGGGGGACGTGGAACAAGAAGACAGCCATCATCCGCCCCCGGAACCCCTGGGCCCAGGACAAAG
ACCTTCTTGACTATGAGGTAGACAGTGACGATGAGTGGGAAGAGGAGGAACCTGGGGAGTCTTTGTCCCA
CAGTGAGGGGGATGAGGATGACGATGTGGGGGAAGATGAGGATGAGGACGATGGCTTCTTTGTGCCCCAT
GGGTACTTATCTGAAGATGAAGGCGTGACTGAGGAGTGTGCAGACCCTGAGAACCACAAAGTACACCAGA
AGCTGAAGGCCAAGGAGTGGGATGAGCTCCTAGCCAAGGGCAAGCGCTTTCGTGTGCTGCAGCCTGTGCA
CGTGGGATGTGTATGGGCATCAGAGGCAGCCAACTGCACGAGTTCCGACTTGAAGCTGCTGCAGCAGTTC
ACTGCATGCCTGCTGGATGTGGCATCCCCTGATGAGCCAGAACCCGGGGCCTCCAGGAGGGAAAAGAGGG
ACCAGCATATCCTGGCCCAGTTGCTTCCGCTGCTACATGGCAATGTGAATGGGAGCAAGGTGATCATCCA
TGAATTCCAGGAGCAATGCCGCAGGGGCCTGCTGACCCTTCCAAGTCCCACCCCACACCTGCAGATGCCC
AACTTGGAGGATGCTGTTGCTGTGCCATCCAAGGCCAGGCTGAAGCGCCTTATCTCTGAGAACTCTGCCT
ATGAGAAGCGGCCCAACTTCCGTATGTGCTGGTATGTGCACCCAGAGGTGCTCAAGAGCTTTGGCCAGGA
GTGCCTGCCAGTGCCCTGCCAGTGGACCTACATCACCACCATGCCCTCAGCACCCAGGGAAGACAGTGGC
AGTGCTTCTACTGAGGGGCCTGGCCAGAGCACACCTATGCTACTCAAGCGGAAGCCAGCGGCCACCATGT
GCATCACGCAGTTTATGAAGAAGCGGCGCTATGATGGACAGGTTGGGTCTGGGGACATGGATGGCTTCCA
GGCAGACACAGAAGAGGATGAAGAGGATGACACAGACTGTATGATCATAGATGTGCCAGATGTTGGGAGT
GACGTGTCAGAAGCTCCCATACCTGCTCCCACACTTTGCAAGTGAGGATCCACCGGATCTAGATAACTGA
TCATAAT
