>Addgene plasmid #57502 | mEos4b-CAF1-C-10 | addgene partial sequence | sequence record 120369 | CMV-F 5'-CGCAAATGGGCGGTAGGCGTG-3'
CCGTCAGATCCGCTAGCGCTACCGGTCGCCACCATGGTGAGTGCGATTAAGCCAGACATGAGGATCAAAC
TCCGTATGGAAGGCAACGTAAACGGGCACCACTTTGTGATCGACGGAGATGGTACAGGCAAGCCTTATGA
GGGAAAACAGACCATGGATCTTGAAGTCAAAGAGGGCGGACCTCTGCCTTTTGCCTTTGATATCCTGACC
ACTGCATTCCATTACGGCAACAGGGTATTCGTGAAATATCCAGACAACATACAAGACTATTTTAAGCAGT
CGTTTCCTAAGGGGTATTCGTGGGAACGAAGCTTGACTTTCGAAGACGGGGGCATTTGCAATGCCAGAAA
CGACATAACAATGGAAGGGGACACTTTCTATAATAAAGTTCGATTTTATGGTACCAACTTTCCCGCCAAT
GGTCCAGTTATGCAGAAGAAGACGCTGAAATGGGAGCCCTCCACTGAGAAAATGTATGTGCGTGATGGAG
TGCTGACGGGTGATATTGAGATGGCTTTGTTGCTTGAAGGAAATGCCCATTACCGATGTGACTTCAGAAC
TACTTACAAAGCTAAGGAGAAGGGTGTCAAGTTACCAGGCGCCCACTTTGTGGACCACGCCATTGAGATT
TTAAGCCATGACAAAGATTACAACAAGGTTAAGCTGTATGAGCATGCTGTTGCTCATTCTGGATTGCCTG
ACAATGCCAGACGATCCGGACTCAGATCTGGCAGCGGTGGAGGCTTGGAGGAGCCGGAGGCCGCGACGCG
GACAGCCGCGGCCGTGGATTGCAAAGACAGACCCGGGTTCCCAGTGAAGAGG
