[The description below was written by a language model from this plasmid's Addgene catalogue record.]
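Description:
mEos4b-CAF1-C-10 is a mammalian expression plasmid built on the mEos4b-C1 backbone (about 4.75 kb without the insert), a C1-style fluorescent protein fusion vector. It is propagated in E. coli as a high-copy plasmid under kanamycin selection, and it carries a neomycin resistance marker that allows G418 selection of stably transfected mammalian cells. The record does not include a feature table, so the origin of replication and other backbone elements are not itemised. The use of an SV40 polyA reverse sequencing primer implies that an SV40 polyadenylation signal lies downstream of the expression cassette.

The payload is mouse CAF1, for which the record gives a mouse RefSeq transcript as the alternative name. It is expressed from the CMV promoter as a fusion with mEos4b at its N terminus. The "C-10" in the name probably refers to the C-type vector layout and a 10-residue linker between the two proteins, but the record does not say this explicitly. mEos4b is a green-to-red photoconvertible fluorescent protein. The two excitation/emission pairs listed, 505/516 nm and 569/581 nm, correspond to its unconverted green state and its photoconverted red state.

The stated localization of the fusion is the nucleus, so the construct serves as a photoconvertible nuclear marker. Typical applications would be live-cell imaging, tracking a photoconverted subpopulation of the protein, and single-molecule localization microscopy methods such as PALM, which rely on photoconvertible labels. The cloning method is recorded as unknown.
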