Addgene plasmid #57502: mEos4b-CAF1-C-10
Purpose: Localization: Nucleus, Excitation: 505 / 569, Emission: 516 / 581
Depositing lab: Michael Davidson & Loren Looger. Depositing organization: Florida State University, Tallahassee.
Backbone
  Vector backbone: mEos4b-C1
  Backbone size w/o insert (bp): 4750
  Vector type: Mammalian Expression
  Selectable markers: Neomycin (select with G418)
Growth in bacteria
  Bacterial resistance: Kanamycin, 50 μg/mL
  Growth temperature: 37°C
  Growth strain: DH5alpha
  Copy number: High Copy
Gene/Insert
  Gene/Insert name: CAF1 (alt name: NM_013733.3)
  Species: M. musculus (mouse)
  Promoter: CMV
  Tag / fusion protein: mEos4b (N terminal on backbone)
  Cloning method: Unknown
  Sequencing primers: 5′ CMV-F; 3′ SV40pA-R
Terms and licenses: Academic/Nonprofit Terms; Industry Terms
Depositor comments: . Excitation = 505 / 569; Emission = 516 / 581
How to cite: mEos4b-CAF1-C-10 was a gift from Michael Davidson & Loren Looger (Addgene plasmid # 57502 ; http://n2t.net/addgene:57502 ; RRID:Addgene_57502)
